Addgene plasmid #209526: iCAP-BI154-KanR
Purpose: RepCap for AAV production
Depositing lab: Ben Deverman. Depositing organization: Broad Institute. Publication: Systematic multi-trait AAV capsid engineering for efficient gene delivery. Eid FE, Chen AT, Chan KY, Huang Q, Zheng Q, Tobey IG, Pacouret S, Brauer PP, Keyes C, Powell M, Johnston J, Zhao B, Lage K, Tarantal AF, Chan YA, Deverman BE. Nat Commun. 2024 Aug 4;15(1):6602. doi: 10.1038/s41467-024-50555-y. PubMed 39097583.
Backbone
  Vector backbone: iCap-Kan
  Vector type: Mammalian Expression
Growth in bacteria
  Bacterial resistance: Kanamycin, 50 μg/mL
  Growth temperature: 37°C
  Growth strain: NEB Stable
  Copy number: High Copy
Gene/Insert
  Gene/Insert name: AAV-BI154 Cap
  Species: Synthetic
  Cloning method: Unknown
Terms and licenses: Academic/Nonprofit Terms; Industry Terms: Not Available to Industry
How to cite: iCAP-BI154-KanR was a gift from Ben Deverman (Addgene plasmid # 209526 ; http://n2t.net/addgene:209526 ; RRID:Addgene_209526)
