[The description below was written by a language model from this plasmid's Addgene catalogue record and pLannotate feature annotations shown in this document.]
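Description:
iCAP-BI154-KanR is a 9.3 kb Rep/Cap helper plasmid used to produce recombinant adeno-associated virus in mammalian producer cells. It supplies the AAV replication and capsid functions in trans. The backbone, iCap-Kan, appears to derive from pBluescript: the feature table shows MCS remnants, T3 and T7 promoters, lac promoter/operator elements, a lacZα fragment and an f1 origin. It replicates in E. coli at high copy from a ColE1/pUC-type origin. Selection is with kanamycin, through an aph(3')-Ia gene driven by the bla (AmpR) promoter.

The payload is arranged in two parts. The first is an AAV2 Rep78 open reading frame, followed by a sequence annotated as an rtTA3 fragment overlapping a triple VP16 minimal activation domain, and ending in a bGH polyadenylation signal. This is a tetracycline-family transactivator; the record does not state whether it acts as a Tet-On or Tet-Off version, nor which promoter drives it. The second part begins with a run of repeated tet-operator hits matching a Tet-responsive promoter. These lie upstream of a partial Rep52-matching segment, the 3' portion of rep that normally precedes cap. The full capsid gene follows; the annotation tool matched it to AAV2 VP1, but the catalogue identifies it as the synthetic, engineered AAV-BI154 Cap. This layout suggests that the plasmid-encoded transactivator drives capsid expression from the Tet-responsive element.

No ITRs are annotated, so the plasmid itself should not be packaged. Its stated purpose is AAV production, which typically means co-transfection with an ITR-flanked transgene plasmid and an adenoviral helper to make vectors carrying the BI154 capsid. This capsid variant comes from a multi-trait capsid engineering study.
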