Features (pLannotate 1.2.2; 29 found; start..end, strand, type, name):
     68..1930    +  CDS            Rep78: REP78_AAV2S - Experimental evidence at protein level: Swiss-Prot protein existence level 1. Plays an essential role in the initiation of viral DNA synthesis. Binds specifically to an inverted terminal repeat element (ITR) on the 3' and 5' ends of the viral DNA, where it cleaves a site specifically to generate a priming site for initiation of the synthesis of a complementary strand. Plays also a role as transcriptional regulator, DNA helicase and as key factors in site-specific integration of the viral genome. Regulates host PKA activity by interacting with host PRKX as a mechanism of interferi
   1971..2647    +  CDS            rtTA3 (fragment): reverse tetracycline transactivator 3 activates expression from Tet-responsive promoters in the presence of doxycycline
   2577..2687    +  CDS            VP48: 3 tandem repeats of the minimal activation domain of herpes simplex virus VP16 (Cheng et al., 2013)
   2726..2744    -  promoter       SP6 promoter: promoter for bacteriophage SP6 RNA polymerase
   2770..2994    +  polyA_signal   bGH poly(A) signal: bovine growth hormone polyadenylation signal
   2998..3019    +  promoter       SV40 promoter (fragment): SV40 enhancer and early promoter
   3055..3075    +  promoter       tight TRE promoter (fragment): Tet-responsive promoter PTight, consisting of seven tet operator sequences followed by the minimal CMV promoter
   3092..3112    +  promoter       tight TRE promoter (fragment): Tet-responsive promoter PTight, consisting of seven tet operator sequences followed by the minimal CMV promoter
   3129..3149    +  promoter       tight TRE promoter (fragment): Tet-responsive promoter PTight, consisting of seven tet operator sequences followed by the minimal CMV promoter
   3166..3186    +  promoter       tight TRE promoter (fragment): Tet-responsive promoter PTight, consisting of seven tet operator sequences followed by the minimal CMV promoter
   3203..3223    +  promoter       tight TRE promoter (fragment): Tet-responsive promoter PTight, consisting of seven tet operator sequences followed by the minimal CMV promoter
   3240..3260    +  promoter       tight TRE promoter (fragment): Tet-responsive promoter PTight, consisting of seven tet operator sequences followed by the minimal CMV promoter
   3277..3297    +  promoter       tight TRE promoter (fragment): Tet-responsive promoter PTight, consisting of seven tet operator sequences followed by the minimal CMV promoter
   3314..3334    +  promoter       tight TRE promoter (fragment): Tet-responsive promoter PTight, consisting of seven tet operator sequences followed by the minimal CMV promoter
   3340..3957    +  CDS            Rep52 (fragment): REP52_AAV2S - Experimental evidence at protein level: Swiss-Prot protein existence level 1. Plays a critical role during packaging of viral DNA into empty capsids, where they are thought to be part of the packaging motor complex. The single stranded genomic DNA is packaged in a 3' to 5' direction and requires the association between viral DNA and Rep40. Regulates host PKA activity by interacting with host PRKX as a mechanism to interfere with helper virus propagation and to promote its own replication. From Adeno-associated virus 2 (isolate Srivastava/1982) (AAV-2).
   3977..6205    +  CDS            VP1: CAPSD_AAV2S - Experimental evidence at protein level: Swiss-Prot protein existence level 1. Capsid protein self-assembles to form an icosahedral capsid with a T=1 symmetry, about 22 nm in diameter, and consisting of 60 copies of three size variants of the capsid protein VP1, VP2 and VP3 which differ in their N-terminus. The capsid encapsulates the genomic ssDNA. Binds to host cell heparan sulfate and uses host ITGA5-ITGB1 as coreceptor on the cell surface to provide virion attachment to target cell. This attachment induces virion internalization predominantly through clathrin-dependent endocyt
   6472..6500    -  misc_feature   MCS (fragment): pBluescript multiple cloning site
   6513..6531    -  promoter       T3 promoter: promoter for bacteriophage T3 RNA polymerase
   6576..6592    -  protein_bind   lac operator: The lac repressor binds to the lac operator to inhibit transcription in E. coli. This inhibition can be relieved by adding lactose or isopropyl-β-D-thiogalactopyranoside (IPTG). lac repressor encoded by lacI
   6600..6630    -  promoter       lac promoter: promoter for the E. coli lac operon
   6645..6666    -  protein_bind   CAP binding site: CAP binding activates transcription in the presence of cAMP. E. coli catabolite activator protein
   6679..6771    -  CDS            lacI (fragment): lac repressor; lacI; The lac repressor binds to the lac operator to inhibit transcription in E. coli. This inhibition can be relieved by adding lactose or isopropyl-β-D-thiogalactopyranoside (IPTG).
   6954..7542    -  rep_origin     ori: high-copy-number ColE1/pMB1/pBR322/pUC origin of replication
   7716..8525    -  CDS            KanR: aminoglycoside phosphotransferase; aph(3')-Ia; confers resistance to kanamycin in bacteria or G418 (Geneticin®) in eukaryotes
   8526..8630    -  promoter       AmpR promoter: bla
   8683..9111    -  rep_origin     f1 ori (sequence partly withheld): f1 bacteriophage origin of replication; arrow indicates direction of (+) strand synthesis
   9116..9271    -  CDS            lacZα (fragment): LacZα fragment of β-galactosidase; lacZ fragment
   9279..9297    +  promoter       T7 promoter: promoter for bacteriophage T7 RNA polymerase
   9306..9325    -  misc_feature   MCS (fragment): pBluescript multiple cloning site
>Addgene plasmid #209526 | iCAP-BI154-KanR | addgene full sequence | sequence record 417227 | Addgene NGS Result
GTCGACGGTATCGGGGGAGCTCGCAGGGTCTCCATTTTGAAGCGGGAGGTTTGAACGCGCAGCCGCCATG
CCGGGGTTTTACGAGATTGTGATTAAGGTCCCCAGCGACCTTGACGAGCATCTGCCCGGCATTTCTGACA
GCTTTGTGAACTGGGTGGCCGAGAAGGAATGGGAGTTGCCGCCAGATTCTGACATGGATCTGAATCTGAT
TGAGCAGGCACCCCTGACCGTGGCCGAGAAGCTGCAGCGCGACTTTCTGACGGAATGGCGCCGTGTGAGT
AAGGCCCCGGAGGCTCTTTTCTTTGTGCAATTTGAGAAGGGAGAGAGCTACTTCCACATGCACGTGCTCG
TGGAAACCACCGGGGTGAAATCCATGGTTTTGGGACGTTTCCTGAGTCAGATTCGCGAAAAACTGATTCA
GAGAATTTACCGCGGGATCGAGCCGACTTTGCCAAACTGGTTCGCGGTCACAAAGACCAGAAATGGCGCC
GGAGGCGGGAACAAGGTGGTGGATGAGTGCTACATCCCCAATTACTTGCTCCCCAAAACCCAGCCTGAGC
TCCAGTGGGCGTGGACTAATATGGAACAGTATTTAAGCGCCTGTTTGAATCTCACGGAGCGTAAACGGTT
GGTGGCGCAGCATCTGACGCACGTGTCGCAGACGCAGGAGCAGAACAAAGAGAATCAGAATCCCAATTCT
GATGCGCCGGTGATCAGATCAAAAACTTCAGCCAGGTACATGGAGCTGGTCGGGTGGCTCGTGGACAAGG
GGATTACCTCGGAGAAGCAGTGGATCCAGGAGGACCAGGCCTCATACATCTCCTTCAATGCGGCCTCCAA
CTCGCGGTCCCAAATCAAGGCTGCCTTGGACAATGCGGGAAAGATTATGAGCCTGACTAAAACCGCCCCC
GACTACCTGGTGGGCCAGCAGCCCGTGGAGGACATTTCCAGCAATCGGATTTATAAAATTTTGGAACTAA
ACGGGTACGATCCCCAATATGCGGCTTCCGTCTTTCTGGGATGGGCCACGAAAAAGTTCGGCAAGAGGAA
CACCATCTGGCTGTTTGGGCCTGCAACTACCGGGAAGACCAACATCGCGGAGGCCATAGCCCACACTGTG
CCCTTCTACGGGTGCGTAAACTGGACCAATGAGAACTTTCCCTTCAACGACTGTGTCGACAAGATGGTGA
TCTGGTGGGAGGAGGGGAAGATGACCGCCAAGGTCGTGGAGTCGGCCAAAGCCATTCTCGGAGGAAGCAA
GGTGCGCGTGGACCAGAAATGCAAGTCCTCGGCCCAGATAGACCCGACTCCCGTGATCGTCACCTCCAAC
ACCAACATGTGCGCCGTGATTGACGGGAACTCAACGACCTTCGAACACCAGCAGCCGTTGCAAGACCGGA
TGTTCAAATTTGAACTCACCCGCCGTCTGGATCATGACTTTGGGAAGGTCACCAAGCAGGAAGTCAAAGA
CTTTTTCCGGTGGGCAAAGGATCACGTGGTTGAGGTGGAGCATGAATTCTACGTCAAAAAGGGTGGAGCC
AAGAAAAGACCCGCCCCCAGTGACGCAGATATAAGTGAGCCCAAACGGGTGCGCGAGTCAGTTGCGCAGC
CATCGACGTCAGACGCGGAAGCTTCGATCAACTACGCGGACAGGTACCAAAACAAATGTTCTCGTCACGT
GGGCATGAATCTGATGCTGTTTCCCTGCAGACAATGCGAGAGACTGAATCAGAATTCAAATATCTGCTTC
ACTCACGGTGTCAAAGACTGTTTAGAGTGCTTTCCCGTGTCAGAATCTCAACCCGTTTCTGTCGTCAAAA
AGGCGTATCAGAAACTGTGCTACATTCATCACATCATGGGAAAGGTGCCAGACGCTTGCACTGCTTGCGA
CCTGGTCAATGTGGACTTGGATGACTGTGTTTCTGAACAATAAATGACTTAAACCAGGTATGAGTCGGCT
GGATAAATCTAAAGTCATAAACGGCGCTCTGGAATTACTCAATGAAGTCGGTATCGAAGGCCTGACGACA
AGGAAACTCGCTCAAAAGCTGGGAGTTGAGCAGCCTACCCTGTACTGGCACGTGAAGAACAAGCGGGCCC
TGCTCGATGCCCTGGCCATCGAGATGCTGGACAGGCATCATACCCACTTCTGCCCCCTGGAAGGCGAGTC
ATGGCAAGACTTTCTGCGGAACAACGCCAAGTCATTCCGCTGTGCTCTCCTCTCACATCGCGACGGGGCT
AAAGTGCATCTCGGCACCCGCCCAACAGAGAAACAGTACGAAACCCTGGAAAATCAGCTCGCGTTCCTGT
GTCAGCAAGGCTTCTCCCTGGAGAACGCACTGTACGCTCTGTCCGCCGTGGGCCACTTTACACTGGGCTG
CGTATTGGAGGAACAGGAGCATCAAGTAGCAAAAGAGGAAAGAGAGACACCTACCACCGATTCTATGCCC
CCACTTCTGAGACAAGCAATTGAGCTGTTCGACCGGCAGGGAGCCGAACCTGCCTTCCTTTTCGGCCTGG
AACTAATCATATGTGGCCTGGAGAAACAGCTAAAGTGCGAAAGCGGCGGGCCGGCCGACGCCCTTGACGA
TTTTGACTTAGACATGCTCCCAGCCGATGCCCTTGACGACTTTGACCTTGATATGCTGCCTGCTGACGCT
CTTGACGATTTTGACCTTGACATGCTCCCCGGGTAAATGCATGAATTCGATCTAGAGGGCCCTATTCTAT
AGTGTCACCTAAATGCTAGAGCTCGCTGATCAGCCTCGACTGTGCCTTCTAGTTGCCAGCCATCTGTTGT
TTGCCCCTCCCCCGTGCCTTCCTTGACCCTGGAAGGTGCCACTCCCACTGTCCTTTCCTAATAAAATGAG
GAAATTGCATCGCATTGTCTGAGTAGGTGTCATTCTATTCTGGGGGGTGGGGTGGGGCAGGACAGCAAGG
GGGAGGATTGGGAAGACAATAGCAGGCATGCTGGGGATGCGGTGGGCTCTATGGCTTCTGAGGCGGAAAG
AACCAGCTGGGGCTCGAATCAAGCTATCAAGTGCCACCTGACGTCTCCCTATCAGTGATAGAGAAGTCGA
CACGTCTCGAGCTCCCTATCAGTGATAGAGAAGGTACGTCTAGAACGTCTCCCTATCAGTGATAGAGAAG
TCGACACGTCTCGAGCTCCCTATCAGTGATAGAGAAGGTACGTCTAGAACGTCTCCCTATCAGTGATAGA
GAAGTCGACACGTCTCGAGCTCCCTATCAGTGATAGAGAAGGTACGTCTAGAACGTCTCCCTATCAGTGA
TAGAGAAGTCGACACGTCTCGAGCTCCCTATCAGTGATAGAGAAGGTACCCCCTATATAAGCAGAGAGAT
CTGTTCAAATTTGAACTGACTAAGCGGCTCCCGCCAGATTTTGGCAAGATTACTAAGCAGGAAGTCAAGG
ACTTTTTTGCTTGGGCAAAGGTCAATCAGGTGCCGGTGACTCACGAGTTTAAAGTTCCCAGGGAATTGGC
GGGAACTAAAGGGGCGGAGAAATCTCTAAAACGCCCACTGGGTGACGTCACCAATACTAGCTATAAAAGT
CTGGAGAAGCGGGCCAGGCTCTCATTTGTTCCCGAGACGCCTCGCAGTTCAGACGTGACTGTTGATCCCG
CTCCTCTGCGACCGCTAGCTTCGATCAACTACGCGGACAGGTACCAAAACAAATGTTCTCGTCACGTGGG
CATGAATCTGATGCTGTTTCCCTGCAGACAATGCGAGAGACTGAATCAGAATTCAAATATCTGCTTCACT
CACGGTGTCAAAGACTGTTTAGAGTGCTTTCCCGTGTCAGAATCTCAACCCGTTTCTGTCGTCAAAAAGG
CGTATCAGAAACTGTGCTACATTCATCACATCATGGGAAAGGTGCCAGACGCTTGCACTGCTTGCGACCT
GGTCAATGTGGACTTGGATGACTGTGTTTCTGAACAATAAATGACTTAAACCAGGTATGGCTGCCGATGG
TTATCTTCCAGATTGGCTCGAGGACAACCTTAGTGAAGGAATTCGCGAGTGGTGGGCTTTGAAACCTGGA
GCCCCTCAACCCAAGGCAAATCAACAACATCAAGACAACGCTCGAGGTCTTGTGCTTCCGGGTTACAAAT
ACCTTGGACCCGGCAACGGACTCGACAAGGGGGAGCCGGTCAACGCAGCAGACGCGGCGGCCCTCGAGCA
CGACAAGGCCTACGACCAGCAGCTCAAGGCCGGAGACAACCCGTACCTCAAGTACAACCACGCCGACGCC
GAGTTCCAGGAGCGGCTCAAAGAAGATACGTCTTTTGGGGGCAACCTCGGGCGAGCAGTCTTCCAGGCCA
AAAAGAGGCTTCTTGAACCTCTTGGTCTGGTTGAGGAAGCGGCTAAGACGGCTCCTGGAAAGAAGAGGCC
TGTAGAGCAGTCTCCTCAGGAACCGGACTCCTCCGCGGGTATTGGCAAATCGGGTGCACAGCCCGCTAAA
AAGAGACTCAATTTCGGTCAGACTGGCGACACAGAGTCAGTCCCAGACCCTCAACCAATCGGAGAACCTC
CCGCAGCCCCCTCAGGTGTGGGATCTCTTACAATGGCTTCAGGTGGTGGCGCACCAGTGGCAGACAATAA
CGAAGGTGCCGATGGAGTGGGTAGTTCCTCGGGAAATTGGCATTGCGATTCCCAATGGCTGGGGGACAGA
GTCATCACCACCAGCACCCGAACCTGGGCCCTGCCCACCTACAACAATCACCTCTACAAGCAAATCTCCA
ACAGCACATCTGGAGGATCTTCAAATGACAACGCCTACTTCGGCTACAGCACCCCCTGGGGGTATTTTGA
CTTCAACAGATTCCACTGCCACTTCTCACCACGTGACTGGCAGCGACTCATCAACAACAACTGGGGATTC
CGGCCTAAGCGACTCAACTTCAAGCTCTTCAACATTCAGGTCAAAGAGGTTACGGACAACAATGGAGTCA
AGACCATCGCCAATAACCTTACCAGCACGGTCCAGGTCTTCACGGACTCAGACTATCAGCTCCCGTACGT
GCTCGGGTCGGCTCACGAGGGCTGCCTCCCGCCGTTCCCAGCGGACGTTTTCATGATTCCTCAGTACGGG
TATCTGACGCTTAATGATGGAAGCCAGGCCGTGGGTCGTTCGTCCTTTTACTGCCTGGAATATTTCCCGT
CGCAAATGCTAAGAACGGGTAACAACTTCCAGTTCAGCTACGAGTTTGAGAACGTACCTTTCCATAGCAG
CTACGCTCACAGCCAAAGCCTGGACCGACTAATGAATCCACTCATCGACCAATACTTGTACTATCTCTCT
AGAACTATTAACGGTTCTGGACAGAATCAACAAACGCTAAAATTCAGTGTGGCCGGACCCAGCAACATGG
CTGTCCAGGGAAGAAACTACATACCTGGACCCAGCTACCGACAACAACGTGTCTCAACCACTGTGACTCA
AAACAACAACAGCGAATTTGCTTGGCCTGGAGCTTCTTCTTGGGCTCTCAATGGACGTAATAGCTTGATG
AATCCTGGACCTGCTATGGCCAGCCACAAAGAAGGAGAGGACCGTTTCTTTCCTTTGTCTGGATCTTTAA
TTTTTGGCAAACAAGGAACTGGAAGAGACAACGTGGATGCGGACAAAGTCATGATAACCAACGAAGAAGA
AATTAAAACTACTAACCCGGTAGCAACGGAGTCCTATGGACAAGTGGCCACAAACCACCAGAGTGCCCAA
ACTGGACGAGTCGATTCGCGTGCACAGGCGCAGACCGGTTGGGTTCAAAACCAAGGAATACTTCCGGGTA
TGGTTTGGCAGGACAGAGATGTGTACCTGCAAGGACCCATTTGGGCCAAAATTCCTCACACGGACGGCAA
CTTTCACCCTTCTCCGCTGATGGGAGGGTTTGGAATGAAGCACCCGCCTCCTCAGATCCTCATCAAAAAC
ACACCTGTACCTGCGGATCCTCCAACGGCCTTCAACAAGGACAAGCTGAACTCTTTCATCACCCAGTATT
CTACTGGCCAAGTCAGCGTGGAGATCGAGTGGGAGCTGCAGAAGGAAAACAGCAAGCGCTGGAACCCGGA
GATCCAGTACACTTCCAACTATTACAAGTCTAATAATGTTGAATTTGCTGTTAATACTGAAGGTGTATAT
AGTGAACCCCGCCCCATTGGCACCAGATACCTGACTCGTAATCTGTAATTGCTTGTTAATCAATAAACCG
TTTAATTCGTTTCAGTTGAACTTTGGTCTCTGCGAAGGGCGAATTCGTTTAAACCTGCAGGACTAGAGGT
CCTGTATTAGAGGTCACGTGAGTGTTTTGCGACATTTTGCGACACCATGTGGTCACGCTGGGTATTTAAG
CCCGAGTGAGCACGCAGGGTCTCCATTTTGAAGCGGGAGGTTTGAACGCGCAGCCGCCAAGCCGAATTCT
GCAGATATCCATCACACTGGCGGCCGCTCGACTAGAGCGGCCGCCACCGCGGTGGAGCTCCAGCTTTTGT
TCCCTTTAGTGAGGGTTAATTGCGCGCTTGGCGTAATCATGGTCATAGCTGTTTCCTGTGTGAAATTGTT
ATCCGCTCACAATTCCACACAACATACGAGCCGGAAGCATAAAGTGTAAAGCCTGGGGTGCCTAATGAGT
GAGCTAACTCACATTAATTGCGTTGCGCTCACTGCCCGCTTTCCAGTCGGGAAACCTGTCGTGCCAGCTG
CATTAATGAATCGGCCAACGCGCGGGGAGAGGCGGTTTGCGTATTGGGCGCTCTTCCGCTTCCTCGCTCA
CTGACTCGCTGCGCTCGGTCGTTCGGCTGCGGCGAGCGGTATCAGCTCACTCAAAGGCGGTAATACGGTT
ATCCACAGAATCAGGGGATAACGCAGGAAAGAACATGTGAGCAAAAGGCCAGCAAAAGGCCAGGAACCGT
AAAAAGGCCGCGTTGCTGGCGTTTTTCCATAGGCTCCGCCCCCCTGACGAGCATCACAAAAATCGACGCT
CAAGTCAGAGGTGGCGAAACCCGACAGGACTATAAAGATACCAGGCGTTTCCCCCTGGAAGCTCCCTCGT
GCGCTCTCCTGTTCCGACCCTGCCGCTTACCGGATACCTGTCCGCCTTTCTCCCTTCGGGAAGCGTGGCG
CTTTCTCATAGCTCACGCTGTAGGTATCTCAGTTCGGTGTAGGTCGTTCGCTCCAAGCTGGGCTGTGTGC
ACGAACCCCCCGTTCAGCCCGACCGCTGCGCCTTATCCGGTAACTATCGTCTTGAGTCCAACCCGGTAAG
ACACGACTTATCGCCACTGGCAGCAGCCACTGGTAACAGGATTAGCAGAGCGAGGTATGTAGGCGGTGCT
ACAGAGTTCTTGAAGTGGTGGCCTAACTACGGCTACACTAGAAGAACAGTATTTGGTATCTGCGCTCTGC
TGAAGCCAGTTACCTTCGGAAAAAGAGTTGGTAGCTCTTGATCCGGCAAACAAACCACCGCTGGTAGCGG
TGGTTTTTTTGTTTGCAAGCAGCAGATTACGCGCAGAAAAAAAGGATCTCAAGAAGATCCTTTGATCTTT
TCTACGGGGTCTGACGCTCAGTGGAACGAAAACTCACGTTAAGGGATTTTGGTCATGAGATTATCAAAAA
GGATCTTCACCTAGATCCTTTTAAATTAAAAATGAAGTTTTAAATCAATCTAAAGTATATATGAGTAAAC
TTGGTCTGACAGTTATTAGAAAAACTCATCGAGCATCAAATGAAACTGCAATTTATTCATATCAGGATTA
TCAATACCATATTTTTGAAAAAGCCGTTTCTGTAATGAAGGAGAAAACTCACCGAGGCAGTTCCATAGGA
TGGCAAGATCCTGGTATCGGTCTGCGATTCCGACTCGTCCAACATCAATACAACCTATTAATTTCCCCTC
GTCAAAAATAAGGTTATCAAGTGAGAAATCACCATGAGTGACGACTGAATCCGGTGAGAATGGCAAAAGT
TTATGCATTTCTTTCCAGACTTGTTCAACAGGCCAGCCATTACGCTCGTCATCAAAATCACTCGCATCAA
CCAAACCGTTATTCATTCGTGATTGCGCCTGAGCGAGACGAAATACGCGATCGCTGTTAAAAGGACAATT
ACAAACAGGAATCGAATGCAACCGGCGCAGGAACACTGCCAGCGCATCAACAATATTTTCACCTGAATCA
GGATATTCTTCTAATACCTGGAATGCTGTTTTTCCGGGGATCGCAGTGGTGAGTAACCATGCATCATCAG
GAGTACGGATAAAATGCTTGATGGTCGGAAGAGGCATAAATTCCGTCAGCCAGTTTAGTCTGACCATCTC
ATCTGTAACATCATTGGCAACGCTACCTTTGCCATGTTTCAGAAACAACTCTGGCGCATCGGGCTTCCCA
TACAAGCGATAGATTGTCGCACCTGATTGCCCGACATTATCGCGAGCCCATTTATACCCATATAAATCAG
CATCCATGTTGGAATTTAATCGCGGCCTCGACGTTTCCCGTTGAATATGGCTCATACTCTTCCTTTTTCA
ATATTATTGAAGCATTTATCAGGGTTATTGTCTCATGAGCGGATACATATTTGAATGTATTTAGAAAAAT
AAACAAATAGGGGTTCCGCGCACATTTCCCCGAAAAGTGCCACCTAAATTGTAAGCGTTAATATTTTGTT
AAAATTCGCGTTAAATTTTTGTTAAATCAGCTCATTTTTTAACCAATAGGCCGAAATCGGCAAAATCCCT
TATAAATCAAAAGAATAGACCGAGATAGGGT
[37 nt withheld, positions 8782-8818]
AAAGAACGTGGACTCCAACGTCAAAGG
[49 nt withheld, positions 8846-8894]
T
[91 nt withheld, positions 8896-8986]
G
[124 nt withheld, positions 8988-9111]
CCCATTCGCCATTCAGGCTGCGCAACTGTTGGGAAGGGCGATCGGTGCGGGCCTCTTCGCTATTACGCCA
GCTGGCGAAAGGGGGATGTGCTGCAAGGCGATTAAGTTGGGTAACGCCAGGGTTTTCCCAGTCACGACGT
TGTAAAACGACGGCCAGTGAGCGCGCGTAATACGACTCACTATAGGGCGAATTGGGTACCGGGCCCCCCC
TCGATCGAG
